>Addgene plasmid #193660 | U6-sgRNA-hcr3 | addgene full sequence | sequence record 422140 | Addgene NGS Result
AGCACTTTTAAAGTTCTGCTATGTGGCGCGGTATTATCCCGTATTGACGCCGGGCAAGAGCAACTCGGTC
GCCGCATACACTATTCTCAGAATGACTTGGTTGAGTACTCACCAGTCACAGAAAAGCATCTTACGGATGG
CATGACAGTAAGAGAATTATGCAGTGCTGCCATAACCATGAGTGATAACACTGCGGCCAACTTACTTCTG
ACAACGATCGGAGGACCGAAGGAGCTAACCGCTTTTTTGCACAACATGGGGGATCATGTAACTCGCCTTG
ATCGTTGGGAACCGGAGCTGAATGAAGCCATACCAAACGACGAGCGTGACACCACGATGCCTGTAGCAAT
GGCAACAACGTTGCGCAAACTATTAACTGGCGAACTACTTACTCTAGCTTCCCGGCAACAATTAATAGAC
TGGATGGAGGCGGATAAAGTTGCAGGACCACTTCTGCGCTCGGCCCTTCCGGCTGGCTGGTTTATTGCTG
ATAAATCTGGAGCCGGTGAGCGTGGGTCTCGCGGTATCATTGCAGCACTGGGGCCAGATGGTAAGCCCTC
CCGTATCGTAGTTATCTACACGACGGGGAGTCAGGCAACTATGGATGAACGAAATAGACAGATCGCTGAG
ATAGGTGCCTCACTGATTAAGCATTGGTAACTGTCAGACCAAGTTTACTCATATATACTTTAGATTGATT
TAAAACTTCATTTTTAATTTAAAAGGATCTAGGTGAAGATCCTTTTTGATAATCTCATGACCAAAATCCC
TTAACGTGAGTTTTCGTTCCACTGAGCGTCAGACCCCGTAGAAAAGATCAAAGGATCTTCTTGAGATCCT
TTTTTTCTGCGCGTAATCTGCTGCTTGCAAACAAAAAAACCACCGCTACCAGCGGTGGTTTGTTTGCCGG
ATCAAGAGCTACCAACTCTTTTTCCGAAGGTAACTGGCTTCAGCAGAGCGCAGATACCAAATACTGTTCT
TCTAGTGTAGCCGTAGTTAGGCCACCACTTCAAGAACTCTGTAGCACCGCCTACATACCTCGCTCTGCTA
ATCCTGTTACCAGTGGCTGCTGCCAGTGGCGATAAGTCGTGTCTTACCGGGTTGGACTCAAGACGATAGT
TACCGGATAAGGCGCAGCGGTCGGGCTGAACGGGGGGTTCGTGCACACAGCCCAGCTTGGAGCGAACGAC
CTACACCGAACTGAGATACCTACAGCGTGAGCTATGAGAAAGCGCCACGCTTCCCGAAGGGAGAAAGGCG
GACAGGTATCCGGTAAGCGGCAGGGTCGGAACAGGAGAGCGCACGAGGGAGCTTCCAGGGGGAAACGCCT
GGTATCTTTATAGTCCTGTCGGGTTTCGCCACCTCTGACTTGAGCGTCGATTTTTGTGATGCTCGTCAGG
GGGGCGGAGCCTATGGAAAAACGCCAGCAACGCGGCCTTTTTACGGTTCCTGGCCTTTTGCTGGCCTTTT
GCTCACATGTTCTTTCCTGCGTTATCCCCTGATTCTGTGGATAACCGTATTACCGCCTTTGAGTGAGCTG
ATACCGCTCGCCGCAGCCGAACGACCGAGCGCAGCGAGTCAGTGAGCGAGGAAGCGGAAGAGCGCCCAAT
ACGCAAACCGCCTCTCCCCGCGCGTTGGCCGATTCATTAATGCAGCTGGCACGACAGGTTTCCCGACTGG
AAAGCGGGCAGTGAGCGCAACGCAATTAATGTGAGTTAGCTCACTCATTAGGCACCCCAGGCTTTACACT
TTATGCTTCCGGCTCGTATGTTGTGTGGAATTGTGAGCGGATAACAATTTCACACAGGAAACAGCTATGA
CCATGATTACGAATTCGAGCTCGGTACCCGGGGATCCTCTAGAGATTCCAATTCAGTCGACTGGATCCGG
TACCAAGGTCGGGCAGGAAGAGGGCCTATTTCCCATGATTCCTTCATATTTGCATATACGATACAAGGCT
GTTAGAGAGATAATTAGAATTAATTTGACTGTAAACACAAAGATATTAGTACAAAATACGTGACGTAGAA
AGTAATAATTTCTTGGGTAGTTTGCAGTTTTAAAATTATGTTTTAAAATGGACTATCATATGCTTACCGT
AACTTGAAAGTATTTCGATTTCTTGGCTTTATATATCTTGTGGAAAGGACGAAACACCGAATTTCTACTA
AGTGTAGATCTGACTGCTCACTAGATGTTGAAAATTTCTACTAAGTGTAGATGTTTAAACACACCGGGTT
AATAAATTTCTACTAAGTGTAGATCTAGGACCAGCCTGAGAGAGTTGTATCGCGGCTCGTTGGTCTAGGG
GTATGATTCTCGCTTAGGGTGCGAGAGGTCCCGGGTTCAAATCCCGGACGAGCCCTTTTTTTTAATCGTC
GACCTGCAGGCATGCAAGCTTGGCACTGGCCGTCGTTTTACAACGTCGTGACTGGGAAAACCCTGGCGTT
ACCCAACTTAATCGCCTTGCAGCACATCCCCCTTTCGCCAGCTGGCGTAATAGCGAAGAGGCCCGCACCG
ATCGCCCTTCCCAACAGTTGCGCAGCCTGAATGGCGAATGGCGCCTGATGCGGTATTTTCTCCTTACGCA
TCTGTGCGGTATTTCACACCGCATATGGTGCACTCTCAGTACAATCTGCTCTGATGCCGCATAGTTAAGC
CAGCCCCGACACCCGCCAACACCCGCTGACGCGCCCTGACGGGCTTGTCTGCTCCCGGCATCCGCTTACA
GACAAGCTGTGACCGTCTCCGGGAGCTGCATGTGTCAGAGGTTTTCACCGTCATCACCGAAACGCGCGAG
ACGAAAGGGCCTCGTGATACGCCTATTTTTATAGGTTAATGTCATGATAATAATGGTTTCTTAGACGTCA
GGTGGCACTTTTCGGGGAAATGTGCGCGGAACCCCTATTTGTTTATTTTTCTAAATACATTCAAATATGT
ATCCGCTCATGAGACAATAACCCTGATAAATGCTTCAATAATATTGAAAAAGGAAGAGTATGAGTATTCA
ACATTTCCGTGTCGCCCTTATTCCCTTTTTTGCGGCATTTTGCCTTCCTGTTTTTGCTCACCCAGAAACG
CTGGTGAAAGTAAAAGATGCTGAAGATCAGTTGGGTGCACGAGTGGGTTACATCGAACTGGATCTCAACA
GCGGTAAGATCCTTGAGAGTTTTCGCCCCGAAGAACGTTTTCCAATGATG
Features (pLannotate 1.2.2; 14 found; start..end, strand, type, name):
    831..1419    +  rep_origin     ori: high-copy-number ColE1/pMB1/pBR322/pUC origin of replication
   1602..1694    +  CDS            lacI (fragment): lac repressor; lacI; The lac repressor binds to the lac operator to inhibit transcription in E. coli. This inhibition can be relieved by adding lactose or isopropyl-β-D-thiogalactopyranoside (IPTG).
   1707..1728    +  protein_bind   CAP binding site: CAP binding activates transcription in the presence of cAMP. E. coli catabolite activator protein
   1743..1773    +  promoter       lac promoter: promoter for the E. coli lac operon
   1781..1797    +  protein_bind   lac operator: The lac repressor binds to the lac operator to inhibit transcription in E. coli. This inhibition can be relieved by adding lactose or isopropyl-β-D-thiogalactopyranoside (IPTG). lac repressor encoded by lacI
   1831..1864    +  misc_feature   MCS (fragment): pUC18/19 multiple cloning site
   1910..2150    +  promoter       U6 promoter: RNA polymerase III promoter for human U6 snRNA
   2293..2364    +  ncRNA          tRNA: Accession: RF00005 - tRNA
   2378..2401    +  misc_feature   MCS (fragment): pUC18/19 multiple cloning site
   2404..2558    +  CDS            lacZα (fragment): LacZα fragment of β-galactosidase; lacZ fragment
   2564..2663    -  misc_feature   bom (fragment): basis of mobility region from pBR322
   2765..2800    -  CDS            rop (fragment): Rop protein, which maintains plasmids at low copy number; rop
   2895..2999    +  promoter       AmpR promoter: bla
   3000..660     +  CDS            AmpR (across the origin): β-lactamase; bla; confers resistance to ampicillin, carbenicillin, and related antibiotics
