[The description below was written by a language model from this plasmid's Addgene catalogue record and pLannotate feature annotations shown in this document.]
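Description:
U6-sgRNA-hcr3 is a small (about 3.2 kb) mammalian expression plasmid that delivers a multiplexed guide RNA array for LbCas12a. The catalogue lists the backbone as pBR322, although the annotated features (a high-copy ColE1/pUC-type origin, remnants of the lac promoter/operator, pUC18/19 multiple cloning site fragments and a lacZα fragment, with only short remnants of bom and rop) look more like a pUC-style cloning vector, consistent with the recorded high copy number. The plasmid is propagated in E. coli under ampicillin selection, provided by the β-lactamase gene and its own promoter. No mammalian selection marker or reporter is annotated.

The payload sits within the disrupted cloning site: a human U6 RNA polymerase III promoter drives a single synthetic transcript described as a tandem pre-sgRNA array with three spacers directed at CFTR, KLF4 and TET1, followed by a tRNA element. Cas12a possesses its own RNase activity that cleaves a precursor array at the direct repeats, so one transcript can be processed into several mature guides, allowing simultaneous targeting of multiple loci. The terminal tRNA, annotated just downstream of the roughly 140 nt array region, would be expected to be recognised by endogenous tRNA-processing enzymes, which may help define the 3′ end of the last guide, though the record does not explain its role.

The plasmid encodes no nuclease or editor, so it must be co-delivered with a separate LbCas12a-based effector. The associated work concerns Cas12a variant-derived cytosine and adenine base editors, indicating use in multiplexed base editing in mammalian cells.
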