Addgene plasmid #193660: U6-sgRNA-hcr3
Purpose: Expression of tandem pre-sgRNA array hcr3 for LbCas12a
Depositing lab: Liangxue Lai. Depositing organization: Guangzhou Institute of Biomedicine and Health (GIBH), Chinese Academy of Sciences. Publication: Multiplexed base editing through Cas12a variant-mediated cytosine and adenine base editors. Chen F, Lian M, Ma B, Gou S, Luo X, Yang K, Shi H, Xie J, Ge W, Ouyang Z, Lai C, Li N, Zhang Q, Jin Q, Liang Y, Chen T, Wang J, Zhao X, Li L, Yu M, Ye Y, Wang K, Wu H, Lai L. Commun Biol. 2022 Nov 2;5(1):1163. doi: 10.1038/s42003-022-04152-8. PubMed 36323848.
Backbone
  Vector backbone: pBR322
  Vector type: Mammalian Expression
Growth in bacteria
  Bacterial resistance: Ampicillin, 100 μg/mL
  Growth temperature: 37°C
  Growth strain: DH5alpha
  Copy number: High Copy
Gene/Insert
  Gene/Insert name: U6-CFTR-sgRNA-KLF4-sgRNA-TET1-sgRNA-tRNA
  gRNA/shRNA sequence: CTGACTGCTCACTAGATGTTGAA; GTTTAAACACACCGGGTTAATA; CTAGGACCAGCCTGAGAGAGTTG
  Species: Synthetic
  Promoter: U6
  Cloning method: Unknown
  Sequencing primers: 5′ M13 rev
Terms and licenses: Academic/Nonprofit Terms; Industry Terms: Not Available to Industry
How to cite: U6-sgRNA-hcr3 was a gift from Liangxue Lai (Addgene plasmid # 193660 ; http://n2t.net/addgene:193660 ; RRID:Addgene_193660)
